>Addgene plasmid #193605 | pXPR_003 sgSMARCA4 guide 2 | addgene full sequence | sequence record 380101 | Addgene NGS Result
TAACAAATTGGCTGTGGTATATAAAATTATTCATAATGATAGTAGGAGGCTTGGTAGGTTTAAGAATAGT
TTTTGCTGTACTTTCTATAGTGAATAGAGTTAGGCAGGGATATTCACCATTATCGTTTCAGACCCACCTC
CCAACCCCGAGGGGACCCAGAGAGGGCCTATTTCCCATGATTCCTTCATATTTGCATATACGATACAAGG
CTGTTAGAGAGATAATTAGAATTAATTTGACTGTAAACACAAAGATATTAGTACAAAATACGTGACGTAG
AAAGTAATAATTTCTTGGGTAGTTTGCAGTTTTAAAATTATGTTTTAAAATGGACTATCATATGCTTACC
GTAACTTGAAAGTATTTCGATTTCTTGGCTTTATATATCTTGTGGAAAGGACGAAACACCGTGAACACCA
TCATGCAGCTGGTTTTAGAGCTAGAAATAGCAAGTTAAAATAAGGCTAGTCCGTTATCAACTTGAAAAAG
TGGCACCGAGTCGGTGCTTTTTTAAGCTTGGCGTAACTAGATCTTGAGACAAATGGCAGTATTCATCCAC
AATTTTAAAAGAAAAGGGGGGATTGGGGGGTACAGTGCAGGGGAAAGAATAGTAGACATAATAGCAACAG
ACATACAAACTAAAGAATTACAAAAACAAATTACAAAAATTCAAAATTTTCGGGTTTATTACAGGGACAG
CAGAGATCCACTTTGGCGCCGGCTCGAGGGGGCCCGGGTGCAAAGATGGATAAAGTTTTAAACAGAGAGG
AATCTTTGCAGCTAATGGACCTTCTAGGTCTTGAAAGGAGTGGGAATTGGCTCCGGTGCCCGTCAGTGGG
CAGAGCGCACATCGCCCACAGTCCCCGAGAAGTTGGGGGGAGGGGTCGGCAATTGATCCGGTGCCTAGAG
AAGGTGGCGCGGGGTAAACTGGGAAAGTGATGTCGTGTACTGGCTCCGCCTTTTTCCCGAGGGTGGGGGA
GAACCGTATATAAGTGCAGTAGTCGCCGTGAACGTTCTTTTTCGCAACGGGTTTGCCGCCAGAACACAGG
TAAGTGCCGTGTGTGGTTCCCGCGGGCCTGGCCTCTTTACGGGTTATGGCCCTTGCGTGCCTTGAATTAC
TTCCACCTGGCTGCAGTACGTGATTCTTGATCCCGAGCTTCGGGTTGGAAGTGGGTGGGAGAGTTCGAGG
CCTTGCGCTTAAGGAGCCCCTTCGCCTCGTGCTTGAGTTGAGGCCTGGCCTGGGCGCTGGGGCCGCCGCG
TGCGAATCTGGTGGCACCTTCGCGCCTGTCTCGCTGCTTTCGATAAGTCTCTAGCCATTTAAAATTTTTG
ATGACCTGCTGCGACGCTTTTTTTCTGGCAAGATAGTCTTGTAAATGCGGGCCAAGATCTGCACACTGGT
ATTTCGGTTTTTGGGGCCGCGGGCGGCGACGGGGCCCGTGCGTCCCAGCGCACATGTTCGGCGAGGCGGG
GCCTGCGAGCGCGGCCACCGAGAATCGGACGGGGGTAGTCTCAAGCTGGCCGGCCTGCTCTGGTGCCTGG
CCTCGCGCCGCCGTGTATCGCCCCGCCCTGGGCGGCAAGGCTGGCCCGGTCGGCACCAGTTGCGTGAGCG
GAAAGATGGCCGCTTCCCGGCCCTGCTGCAGGGAGCTCAAAATGGAGGACGCGGCGCTCGGGAGAGCGGG
CGGGTGAGTCACCCACACAAAGGAAAAGGGCCTTTCCGTCCTCAGCCGTCGCTTCATGTGACTCCACGGA
GTACCGGGCGCCGTCCAGGCACCTCGATTAGTTCTCGAGCTTTTGGAGTACGTCGTCTTTAGGTTGGGGG
GAGGGGTTTTATGCGATGGAGTTTCCCCACACTGAGTGGGTGGAGACTGAAGTTAGGCCAGCTTGGCACT
TGATGTAATTCTCCTTGGAATTTGCCCTTTTTGAGTTTGGATCTTGGTTCATTCTCAAGCCTCAGACAGT
GGTTCAAAGTTTTTTTCTTCCATTTCAGGTGTCGTGACGTACGGCCACCATGACCGAGTACAAGCCCACG
GTGCGCCTCGCCACCCGCGACGACGTCCCCAGGGCCGTACGCACCCTCGCCGCCGCGTTCGCCGACTACC
CCGCCACGCGCCACACCGTCGATCCGGACCGCCACATCGAGCGGGTCACCGAGCTGCAAGAACTCTTCCT
CACGCGCGTCGGGCTCGACATCGGCAAGGTGTGGGTCGCGGACGACGGCGCCGCCGTGGCGGTCTGGACC
ACGCCGGAGAGCGTCGAAGCGGGGGCGGTGTTCGCCGAGATCGGCCCGCGCATGGCCGAGTTGAGCGGTT
CCCGGCTGGCCGCGCAGCAACAGATGGAAGGCCTCCTGGCGCCGCACCGGCCCAAGGAGCCCGCGTGGTT
CCTGGCCACCGTCGGAGTCTCGCCCGACCACCAGGGCAAGGGTCTGGGCAGCGCCGTCGTGCTCCCCGGA
GTGGAGGCGGCCGAGCGCGCCGGGGTGCCCGCCTTCCTGGAGACCTCCGCGCCCCGCAACCTCCCCTTCT
ACGAGCGGCTCGGCTTCACCGTCACCGCCGACGTCGAGGTGCCCGAAGGACCGCGCACCTGGTGCATGAC
CCGCAAGCCCGGTGCCTGAACGCGTTAAGTCGACAATCAACCTCTGGATTACAAAATTTGTGAAAGATTG
ACTGGTATTCTTAACTATGTTGCTCCTTTTACGCTATGTGGATACGCTGCTTTAATGCCTTTGTATCATG
CTATTGCTTCCCGTATGGCTTTCATTTTCTCCTCCTTGTATAAATCCTGGTTGCTGTCTCTTTATGAGGA
GTTGTGGCCCGTTGTCAGGCAACGTGGCGTGGTGTGCACTGTGTTTGCTGACGCAACCCCCACTGGTTGG
GGCATTGCCACCACCTGTCAGCTCCTTTCCGGGACTTTCGCTTTCCCCCTCCCTATTGCCACGGCGGAAC
TCATCGCCGCCTGCCTTGCCCGCTGCTGGACAGGGGCTCGGCTGTTGGGCACTGACAATTCCGTGGTGTT
GTCGGGGAAATCATCGTCCTTTCCTTGGCTGCTCGCCTGTGTTGCCACCTGGATTCTGCGCGGGACGTCC
TTCTGCTACGTCCCTTCGGCCCTCAATCCAGCGGACCTTCCTTCCCGCGGCCTGCTGCCGGCTCTGCGGC
CTCTTCCGCGTCTTCGCCTTCGCCCTCAGACGAGTCGGATCTCCCTTTGGGCCGCCTCCCCGCGTCGACT
TTAAGACCAATGACTTACAAGGCAGCTGTAGATCTTAGCCACTTTTTAAAAGAAAAGGGGGGACTGGAAG
GGCTAATTCACTCCCAACGAAGACAAGATCTGCTTTTTGCTTGTACTGGGTCTCTCTGGTTAGACCAGAT
CTGAGCCTGGGAGCTCTCTGGCTAACTAGGGAACCCACTGCTTAAGCCTCAATAAAGCTTGCCTTGAGTG
CTTCAAGTAGTGTGTGCCCGTCTGTTGTGTGACTCTGGTAACTAGAGATCCCTCAGACCCTTTTAGTCAG
TGTGGAAAATCTCTAGCAGTACGTATAGTAGTTCATGTCATCTTATTATTCAGTATTTATAACTTGCAAA
GAAATGAATATCAGAGAGTGAGAGGAACTTGTTTATTGCAGCTTATAATGGTTACAAATAAAGCAATAGC
ATCACAAATTTCACAAATAAAGCATTTTTTTCACTGCATTCTAGTTGTGGTTTGTCCAAACTCATCAATG
TATCTTATCATGTCTGGCTCTAGCTATCCCGCCCCTAACTCCGCCCATCCCGCCCCTAACTCCGCCCAGT
TCCGCCCATTCTCCGCCCCATGGCTGACTAATTTTTTTTATTTATGCAGAGGCCGAGGCCGCCTCGGCCT
CTGAGCTATTCCAGAAGTAGTGAGGAGGCTTTTTTGGAGGCCTAGGGACGTACCCAATTCGCCCTATAGT
GAGTCGTATTACGCGCGCTCACTGGCCGTCGTTTTACAACGTCGTGACTGGGAAAACCCTGGCGTTACCC
AACTTAATCGCCTTGCAGCACATCCCCCTTTCGCCAGCTGGCGTAATAGCGAAGAGGCCCGCACCGATCG
CCCTTCCCAACAGTTGCGCAGCCTGAATGGCGAATGGG
[124 nt withheld, positions 4099-4222]
C
[91 nt withheld, positions 4224-4314]
A
[49 nt withheld, positions 4316-4364]
CCTTTGACGTTGGAGTCCACGTTCTTT
[37 nt withheld, positions 4392-4428]
ACCCTATCTCGGTCTATTCTTTTGATTTATAAGGGATTTTGCCGATTTCGGCCTATTGGTTAAAAAATGA
GCTGATTTAACAAAAATTTAACGCGAATTTTAACAAAATATTAACGCTTACAATTTAGGTGGCACTTTTC
GGGGAAATGTGCGCGGAACCCCTATTTGTTTATTTTTCTAAATACATTCAAATATGTATCCGCTCATGAG
ACAATAACCCTGATAAATGCTTCAATAATATTGAAAAAGGAAGAGTATGAGTATTCAACATTTCCGTGTC
GCCCTTATTCCCTTTTTTGCGGCATTTTGCCTTCCTGTTTTTGCTCACCCAGAAACGCTGGTGAAAGTAA
AAGATGCTGAAGATCAGTTGGGTGCACGAGTGGGTTACATCGAACTGGATCTCAACAGCGGTAAGATCCT
TGAGAGTTTTCGCCCCGAAGAACGTTTTCCAATGATGAGCACTTTTAAAGTTCTGCTATGTGGCGCGGTA
TTATCCCGTATTGACGCCGGGCAAGAGCAACTCGGTCGCCGCATACACTATTCTCAGAATGACTTGGTTG
AGTACTCACCAGTCACAGAAAAGCATCTTACGGATGGCATGACAGTAAGAGAATTATGCAGTGCTGCCAT
AACCATGAGTGATAACACTGCGGCCAACTTACTTCTGACAACGATCGGAGGACCGAAGGAGCTAACCGCT
TTTTTGCACAACATGGGGGATCATGTAACTCGCCTTGATCGTTGGGAACCGGAGCTGAATGAAGCCATAC
CAAACGACGAGCGTGACACCACGATGCCTGTAGCAATGGCAACAACGTTGCGCAAACTATTAACTGGCGA
ACTACTTACTCTAGCTTCCCGGCAACAATTAATAGACTGGATGGAGGCGGATAAAGTTGCAGGACCACTT
CTGCGCTCGGCCCTTCCGGCTGGCTGGTTTATTGCTGATAAATCTGGAGCCGGTGAGCGTGGGTCTCGCG
GTATCATTGCAGCACTGGGGCCAGATGGTAAGCCCTCCCGTATCGTAGTTATCTACACGACGGGGAGTCA
GGCAACTATGGATGAACGAAATAGACAGATCGCTGAGATAGGTGCCTCACTGATTAAGCATTGGTAACTG
TCAGACCAAGTTTACTCATATATACTTTAGATTGATTTAAAACTTCATTTTTAATTTAAAAGGATCTAGG
TGAAGATCCTTTTTGATAATCTCATGACCAAAATCCCTTAACGTGAGTTTTCGTTCCACTGAGCGTCAGA
CCCCGTAGAAAAGATCAAAGGATCTTCTTGAGATCCTTTTTTTCTGCGCGTAATCTGCTGCTTGCAAACA
AAAAAACCACCGCTACCAGCGGTGGTTTGTTTGCCGGATCAAGAGCTACCAACTCTTTTTCCGAAGGTAA
CTGGCTTCAGCAGAGCGCAGATACCAAATACTGTTCTTCTAGTGTAGCCGTAGTTAGGCCACCACTTCAA
GAACTCTGTAGCACCGCCTACATACCTCGCTCTGCTAATCCTGTTACCAGTGGCTGCTGCCAGTGGCGAT
AAGTCGTGTCTTACCGGGTTGGACTCAAGACGATAGTTACCGGATAAGGCGCAGCGGTCGGGCTGAACGG
GGGGTTCGTGCACACAGCCCAGCTTGGAGCGAACGACCTACACCGAACTGAGATACCTACAGCGTGAGCT
ATGAGAAAGCGCCACGCTTCCCGAAGGGAGAAAGGCGGACAGGTATCCGGTAAGCGGCAGGGTCGGAACA
GGAGAGCGCACGAGGGAGCTTCCAGGGGGAAACGCCTGGTATCTTTATAGTCCTGTCGGGTTTCGCCACC
TCTGACTTGAGCGTCGATTTTTGTGATGCTCGTCAGGGGGGCGGAGCCTATGGAAAAACGCCAGCAACGC
GGCCTTTTTACGGTTCCTGGCCTTTTGCTGGCCTTTTGCTCACATGTTCTTTCCTGCGTTATCCCCTGAT
TCTGTGGATAACCGTATTACCGCCTTTGAGTGAGCTGATACCGCTCGCCGCAGCCGAACGACCGAGCGCA
GCGAGTCAGTGAGCGAGGAAGCGGAAGAGCGCCCAATACGCAAACCGCCTCTCCCCGCGCGTTGGCCGAT
TCATTAATGCAGCTGGCACGACAGGTTTCCCGACTGGAAAGCGGGCAGTGAGCGCAACGCAATTAATGTG
AGTTAGCTCACTCATTAGGCACCCCAGGCTTTACACTTTATGCTTCCGGCTCGTATGTTGTGTGGAATTG
TGAGCGGATAACAATTTCACACAGGAAACAGCTATGACCATGATTACGCCAAGCGCGCAATTAACCCTCA
CTAAAGGGAACAAAAGCTGGAGCTGCAAGCTTAATGTAGTCTTATGCAATACTCTTGTAGTCTTGCAACA
TGGTAACGATGAGTTAGCAACATGCCTTACAAGGAGAGAAAAAGCACCGTGCATGCCGATTGGTGGAAGT
AAGGTGGTACGATCGTGCCTTATTAGGAAGGCAACAGACGGGTCTGACATGGATTGGACGAACCACTGAA
TTGCCGCATTGCAGAGATATTGTATTTAAGTGCCTAGCTCGATACATAAACGGGTCTCTCTGGTTAGACC
AGATCTGAGCCTGGGAGCTCTCTGGCTAACTAGGGAACCCACTGCTTAAGCCTCAATAAAGCTTGCCTTG
AGTGCTTCAAGTAGTGTGTGCCCGTCTGTTGTGTGACTCTGGTAACTAGAGATCCCTCAGACCCTTTTAG
TCAGTGTGGAAAATCTCTAGCAGTGGCGCCCGAACAGGGACTTGAAAGCGAAAGGGAAACCAGAGGAGCT
CTCTCGACGCAGGACTCGGCTTGCTGAAGCGCGCACGGCAAGAGGCGAGGGGCGGCGACTGGTGAGTACG
CCAAAAATTTTGACTAGCGGAGGCTAGAAGGAGAGAGATGGGTGCGAGAGCGTCAGTATTAAGCGGGGGA
GAATTAGATCGCGATGGGAAAAAATTCGGTTAAGGCCAGGGGGAAAGAAAAAATATAAATTAAAACATAT
AGTATGGGCAAGCAGGGAGCTAGAACGATTCGCAGTTAATCCTGGCCTGTTAGAAACATCAGAAGGCTGT
AGACAAATACTGGGACAGCTACAACCATCCCTTCAGACAGGATCAGAAGAACTTAGATCATTATATAATA
CAGTAGCAACCCTCTATTGTGTGCATCAAAGGATAGAGATAAAAGACACCAAGGAAGCTTTAGACAAGAT
AGAGGAAGAGCAAAACAAAAGTAAGACCACCGCACAGCAAGCGGCCGCTGATCTTCAGACCTGGAGGAGG
AGATATGAGGGACAATTGGAGAAGTGAATTATATAAATATAAAGTAGTAAAAATTGAACCATTAGGAGTA
GCACCCACCAAGGCAAAGAGAAGAGTGGTGCAGAGAGAAAAAAGAGCAGTGGGAATAGGAGCTTTGTTCC
TTGGGTTCTTGGGAGCAGCAGGAAGCACTATGGGCGCAGCGTCAATGACGCTGACGGTACAGGCCAGACA
ATTATTGTCTGGTATAGTGCAGCAGCAGAACAATTTGCTGAGGGCTATTGAGGCGCAACAGCATCTGTTG
CAACTCACAGTCTGGGGCATCAAGCAGCTCCAGGCAAGAATCCTGGCTGTGGAAAGATACCTAAAGGATC
AACAGCTCCTGGGGATTTGGGGTTGCTCTGGAAAACTCATTTGCACCACTGCTGTGCCTTGGAATGCTAG
TTGGAGTAATAAATCTCTGGAACAGATTTGGAATCACACGACCTGGATGGAGTGGGACAGAGAAATTAAC
AATTACACAAGCTTAATACACTCCTTAATTGAAGAATCGCAAAACCAGCAAGAAAAGAATGAACAAGAAT
TATTGGAATTAGATAAATGGGCAAGTTTGTGGAATTGGTTTAACA
Features (pLannotate 1.2.2; 29 found; start..end, strand, type, name):
      3..158     +  CDS            env (fragment): ENV_HV1H2 - Experimental evidence at protein level: Swiss-Prot protein existence level 1. [Transmembrane protein gp41]: Acts as a class I viral fusion protein. Under the current model, the protein has at least 3 conformational states: pre-fusion native state, pre-hairpin intermediate state, and post-fusion hairpin state. During fusion of viral and target intracellular membranes, the coiled coil regions (heptad repeats) assume a trimer-of-hairpins structure, positioning the fusion peptide in close proximity to the C-terminal region of the ectodomain. The formation of this structure appears to d
    162..402     +  promoter       U6 promoter: RNA polymerase III promoter for human U6 snRNA
    432..507     +  misc_RNA       gRNA scaffold: guide RNA scaffold for the Streptococcus pyogenes CRISPR/Cas9 system
    563..680     +  misc_feature   cPPT/CTS: central polypurine tract and central termination sequence of HIV-1
    746..812     +  CDS            small t antigen (fragment): SV40 (simian virus 40) small t antigen
    838..1049    +  promoter       EF-1α core promoter: core promoter for human elongation factor EF-1α
   1050..1988    +  intron         EF-1α intron A: intron upstream of the start codon of human EF-1α
   2010..2609    +  CDS            PuroR (fragment): puromycin N-acetyltransferase; pac from Streptomyces; confers resistance to puromycin
   2625..3213    +  misc_feature   WPRE: woodchuck hepatitis virus posttranscriptional regulatory element
   3264..3283    +  misc_feature   cPPT/CTS (fragment): central polypurine tract and central termination sequence of HIV-1
   3285..3518    +  LTR            3' LTR (ΔU3): self-inactivating 3' long terminal repeat (LTR) from HIV-1
   3596..3717    +  polyA_signal   SV40 poly(A) signal: SV40 polyadenylation signal
   3757..3892    +  rep_origin     SV40 ori: SV40 origin of replication
   3913..3931    -  promoter       T7 promoter: promoter for bacteriophage T7 RNA polymerase
   3939..4094    +  CDS            lacZα (fragment): LacZα fragment of β-galactosidase; lacZ fragment
   4099..4527    +  rep_origin     f1 ori (sequence partly withheld): f1 bacteriophage origin of replication; arrow indicates direction of (+) strand synthesis
   4580..4684    +  promoter       AmpR promoter: bla
   4685..5545    +  CDS            AmpR: β-lactamase; bla; confers resistance to ampicillin, carbenicillin, and related antibiotics
   5716..6304    +  rep_origin     ori: high-copy-number ColE1/pMB1/pBR322/pUC origin of replication
   6487..6579    +  CDS            lacI (fragment): lac repressor; lacI; The lac repressor binds to the lac operator to inhibit transcription in E. coli. This inhibition can be relieved by adding lactose or isopropyl-β-D-thiogalactopyranoside (IPTG).
   6592..6613    +  protein_bind   CAP binding site: CAP binding activates transcription in the presence of cAMP. E. coli catabolite activator protein
   6628..6658    +  promoter       lac promoter: promoter for the E. coli lac operon
   6666..6682    +  protein_bind   lac operator: The lac repressor binds to the lac operator to inhibit transcription in E. coli. This inhibition can be relieved by adding lactose or isopropyl-β-D-thiogalactopyranoside (IPTG). lac repressor encoded by lacI
   6727..6745    +  promoter       T3 promoter: promoter for bacteriophage T3 RNA polymerase
   6773..6999    +  promoter       RSV promoter: Rous sarcoma virus enhancer/promoter
   7000..7180    +  LTR            5' LTR (truncated): truncated 5' long terminal repeat (LTR) from HIV-1
   7227..7352    +  misc_feature   HIV-1 Ψ: packaging signal of human immunodeficiency virus type 1
   7336..7699    +  CDS            HIV-1 gag (fragment): gag protein from human immunodeficiency virus 1; gag
   7845..8078    +  misc_feature   RRE: The Rev response element (RRE) of HIV-1 allows for Rev-dependent mRNA export from the nucleus to the cytoplasm.
