[The description below was written by a language model from this plasmid's Addgene catalogue record and pLannotate feature annotations shown in this document.]
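Description:
pXPR_003 sgSMARCA4 guide 2 is a lentiviral single-guide RNA expression plasmid built on the pXPR_003 backbone and intended for CRISPR knockout of human SMARCA4 (also known as BRG1), a SWI/SNF chromatin-remodelling ATPase. The 8.3 kb plasmid is propagated in E. coli through a high-copy ColE1/pUC-type origin with ampicillin selection (AmpR under its own bla promoter). It also carries an f1 origin and remnants of a lac/lacZα cloning region flanked by T3 and T7 promoters.

The transfer cassette has a third-generation, self-inactivating layout. An RSV promoter fused to a truncated HIV-1 5' LTR drives genomic RNA production in packaging cells, followed by the Ψ packaging signal with an adjoining gag fragment, the RRE for Rev-dependent nuclear export, an env fragment, a cPPT/CTS, and a ΔU3 3' LTR. An SV40 poly(A) signal and SV40 origin lie downstream of the 3' LTR. Within the provirus, a human U6 RNA polymerase III promoter sits upstream of the Streptococcus pyogenes Cas9 gRNA scaffold, and the short unannotated gap between them is the expected position of the SMARCA4-targeting spacer. A separate EF-1α core promoter with intron A drives puromycin N-acetyltransferase, stabilised by a WPRE, so that transduced mammalian cells can be selected with puromycin.

No Cas9 coding sequence is annotated, so the nuclease must be supplied separately, for example in cells that already express Cas9. The restriction sites used for cloning the guide are not recorded. The associated publication examines tumour cell resistance to CAR T cell therapy in pancreatic cancer, and the name indicates that this is one of several guides against the gene.
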