Addgene plasmid #193605: pXPR_003 sgSMARCA4 guide 2
Purpose: SMARCA4 knockout
Depositing lab: William Hahn. Depositing organization: Dana-Farber Cancer Institute. Publication: Systematic interrogation of tumor cell resistance to CAR T cell therapy in pancreatic cancer. Hagel KR, Arafeh R, Gang S, Arnoff TE, Larson RC, Doench JG, Mathewson ND, Wucherpfennig KW, Maus MV, Hahn WC. Cancer Res. 2022 Dec 22:CAN-22-2245. doi: 10.1158/0008-5472.CAN-22-2245. PubMed 36548402.
Backbone
  Vector backbone: pXPR_003
  Vector type: Lentiviral
  Selectable markers: Puromycin
Growth in bacteria
  Bacterial resistance: Ampicillin, 100 μg/mL
  Growth temperature: 30°C
  Growth strain: NEB Stable
  Copy number: High Copy
Gene/Insert
  Gene/Insert name: sgSMARCA4 guide 2
  gRNA/shRNA sequence: TGAACACCATCATGCAGCTG
  Species: H. sapiens (human)
  Entrez Gene: SMARCA4 (a.k.a. BAF190, BAF190A, BRG1, CSS4, MRD16, OTSC12, RTPS2, SNF2, SNF2-beta, SNF2L4, SNF2LB, SWI2, hSNF2b)
  Cloning method: Restriction Enzyme; 5′ cloning site Unknown (unknown if destroyed); 3′ cloning site Unknown (unknown if destroyed)
Terms and licenses: Academic/Nonprofit Terms; Industry Terms: Not Available to Industry
How to cite: pXPR_003 sgSMARCA4 guide 2 was a gift from William Hahn (Addgene plasmid # 193605 ; http://n2t.net/addgene:193605 ; RRID:Addgene_193605)
